>Addgene plasmid #26507 | pJC128.3-1020HH-2 | depositor partial sequence | sequence record 12536 | Author sequence
TTTTTTTTTTTTAACCAAAATCTTTTATTAATATCAATACAAAATTATGAGATGAAATTTAGTATCTTAT
TCCTCCAGTAAGATATCTTTTGCCTGGAACTTGCTTTTTATATCGAATACCGCCAGTCAAATAGCTTTGT
CTTTTGTATATTGGATCATAGTCATTCAATTCTTCCAACAAAGAATCATATGTTCTTAAGTTTTCCGCAG
ATCTAGGCACAGCTTCTGATATAGAAAGTAATCCGTATAAGAGAACGCTTATGAAAA
