>Addgene plasmid #26507 | pJC128.3-1020HH-2 | addgene partial sequence | sequence record 32705 | 26507 with T3
CGCGACGATATCGACTCCTATAGGTTTTTTTTTTTTAACCAAAATCTTTTATTAATATCAATACAAAATT
ATGAGATGAAATTTAGTATCTTATTCCTCCAGTAAGATATCTTTTGCCTGGAACTTGCTTTTTATATCGA
ATACCGCCAGTCAAATAGCTTTGTCTTTTGTATATTGGATCATAGTCATTCAATTCTTCCAACAAAGAAT
CATATGTTCTTAAGTTTTCCGCAGATCTAGGCACAGCTTCTGATATAGAAAGTAATCCGTATAAGAGAAC
GCTTATGAAAAAAGGTCACTTCTATAGTGTCACCTAAATCTCCCTATAGTGAGG
