>Addgene plasmid #26507 | pJC128.3-1020HH-2 | addgene partial sequence | sequence record 32706 | 26507 with SP6
CGTTCTCTTATACGGATTACTTTCTATATCAGAAGCTGTGCCTAGATCTGCGGAAAACTTAAGAACATAT
GATTCTTTGTTGGAAGAATTGAATGACTATGATCCAATATACAAAAGACAAAGCTATTTGACTGGCGGTA
TTCGATATAAAAAGCAAGTTCCAGGCAAAAGATATCTTACTGGAGGAATAAGATACTAAATTTCATCTCA
TAATTTTGTATTGATATTAATAAAAGATTTTGGTTAAAAAAAAAAAACCTATAGTGAGTCGTATTAATTC
GGATCCGCGAAGGTCTCCCTTTAGTGAGGGTTAATTCTCCCTATAGTGAGTCGTATTAGGATCCGGCGCG
CCTAGCATAACCCCTTGGGGCCTCTAAACGGGTCTTGAGGGGTTTTTTGACGCGTCGATTTCGGCCTATT
GGTTAAAAAATGAGCTGATTTAACAAAAATTTAACGCGAATTTTAACAAAATTCAGGGCGCAAGGGCTGC
TAAAGGAAGCGGAACACGTAGAAAGCCAGTCCGCAGAAACGGTGCTGACCCCGGATGAATGTCAGCTACT
GGGCTATCTGGACAAGGGAAAACGCAAGCGCAAAGAGAAAGCAGGTAGCTTGCAGTGGGCTTACATGGCG
ATAGCTAGACTGGGCGGTTTTATGGACAGCAAGCGAACCGGAATTGCCAGCTGGGGCGCCCTCTGGTAAG
GTTGGG
