[The description below was written by a language model from this plasmid's Addgene catalogue record.]
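Description:
pJC128.3-1020HH-2 is a small bacterial plasmid classed as an RNAi vector, built on the pJC53.2 backbone (about 3.2 kb without insert). It is maintained as a high-copy plasmid in standard E. coli cloning strains and is selected with both ampicillin and kanamycin. The record gives no feature table, so the origin of replication and the exact arrangement of the resistance cassettes are not stated.

The payload is a roughly 270 bp fragment of the 1020HH-2 gene from the planarian Schmidtea mediterranea. It was inserted between two Eam1105I sites, both of which were destroyed in the process. This enzyme leaves single-nucleotide 3′ overhangs, so this outcome is consistent with a TA-style insertion of a PCR product, although the record does not spell this out. The listed sequencing primers, T3 at the 5′ side and SP6 at the 3′ side, indicate that phage RNA polymerase promoter sequences flank the cloning site. Flanking promoters of this kind typically allow transcription of either strand of the insert. The full promoter layout of the backbone is not described here.

Given the RNAi vector type and the associated study of peptide hormones in planarian germline development, the construct most likely serves as a template for RNA from the 1020HH-2 fragment. That RNA could be double-stranded RNA for gene knockdown in planarians, or possibly strand-specific riboprobes for expression analysis. The record does not state the specific function of 1020HH-2 or the experiments in which this clone was used.
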