Addgene plasmid #26507: pJC128.3-1020HH-2
Depositing lab: Phillip Newmark. Depositing organization: University of Illinois at Urbana-Champaign. Publication: Genome-wide analyses reveal a role for peptide hormones in planarian germline development. Collins JJ, Hou X, Romanova EV, Lambrus BG, Miller CM, Saberi A, Sweedler JV, Newmark PA. PLoS Biol. 2010 . 8(10):e1000509. 10.1371/journal.pbio.1000509 PubMed 20967238.
Backbone
  Vector backbone: pJC53.2
  Backbone size w/o insert (bp): 3240
  Vector type: RNAi
Growth in bacteria
  Bacterial resistance: Ampicillin and Kanamycin, 100 & 50 μg/mL
  Growth temperature: 37°C
  Growth strain: DH5alpha
  Copy number: High Copy
Gene/Insert
  Gene/Insert name: 1020HH-2
  Species: S. mediterranea (planarian)
  Insert size (bp): 270
  GenBank ID: BK007025
  Cloning method: Restriction Enzyme; 5′ cloning site Eam1105I (destroyed during cloning); 3′ cloning site Eam1105I (destroyed during cloning)
  Sequencing primers: 5′ T3; 3′ SP6
Terms and licenses: Academic/Nonprofit Terms; Industry Terms: Not Available to Industry
How to cite: pJC128.3-1020HH-2 was a gift from Phillip Newmark (Addgene plasmid # 26507 ; http://n2t.net/addgene:26507 ; RRID:Addgene_26507)
